>Addgene plasmid #149015 | pGBW-m4046298 | addgene full sequence | sequence record 297736 | Ginkgo NGS Result
GCGGCCGCTTGCTATATTGAAGTACGGATTAGAAGCCGCCGAGCGGGCGACAGCCCTCCGACGGAAGACT
CTCCTCCGTGCGTCCTCGTCTTCACCGGTCGCGTTCCTGAAACGCAGATGTGCCTCGCGCCGCACTGCTC
CGAACAATAAAGATTCTACAATACTAGCTTTTATGGTTATGAAGAGGAAAAATTGGCAGTAACCTGGCCC
CACAAACCTTCAAATTAACGAATCAAATTAACAACCATAGGATGATAATGCGATTAGTTTTTTAGCCTTA
TTTCTGGGGTAATTAATCAGCGAAGCGATGATTTTTGATCTATTAACAGATATATAAATGGAAAAGCTGC
ATAACCACTTTAACTAATACTTTCAACATTTTCAGTTTGTATTACTTCTTATTCAAATGTCATAAAAGTA
TCAACAAAAAATTGTTAATATACCTCTATACTTTAACGTCAAGGAGAAAAAACTATAATGGTTGGGGCTT
GTGTTCTTTGCAATTCACAGACTTCATTAAGATGTGGTGCTTGCATACGTAGACCATTCTTATGTTGTAA
ATGCTGTTACGACCATGTCATATCAACATCACATAAATTAGTCTTGTCTGTTAATCCGTATGTTTGCAAT
GCTCCAGGTTGTGATGTCACAGATGTGACTCAACTTTACTTAGGAGGTATGAGCTATTATTGTAAATCAC
ATAAACCACCCATTAGTTTTCCATTGTGTGCTAATGGACAAGTTTTTGGTTTATATAAAAATACATGTGT
TGGTAGCGATAATGTTACTGACTTTAATGCAATTGCAACATGTGACTGGACAAATGCTGGTGATTACATT
TTAGCTAACACCTGTACTGAAAGACTCAAGCTTTTTGCAGCAGAAACGCTCAAAGCTACTGAGGAGACAT
TTAAACTGTCTTATGGTATTGCTACTGTACGTGAAGTGCTGTCTGACAGAGAATTACATCTTTCATGGGA
AGTTGGTAAACCTAGACCACCACTTAACCGAAATTATGTCTTTACTGGTTATCGTGTAACTAAAAACAGT
AAAGTACAAATAGGAGAGTACACCTTTGAAAAAGGTGACTATGGTGATGCTGTTGTTTACCGAGGTACAA
CAACTTACAAATTAAATGTTGGTGATTATTTTGTGCTGACATCACATACAGTAATGCCATTAAGTGCACC
TACACTAGTGCCACAAGAGCACTATGTTAGAATTACTGGCTTATACCCAACACTCAATATCTCAGATGAG
TTTTCTAGCAATGTTGCAAATTATCAAAAGGTTGGTATGCAAAAGTATTCTACACTCCAGGGACCACCTG
GTACTGGTAAGAGTCATTTTGCTATTGGCCTAGCTCTCTACTACCCTTCTGCTCGCATAGTGTATACAGC
TTGCTCTCATGCCGCTGTTGATGCACTATGTGAGAAGGCATTAAAATATTTGCCTATAGATAAATGTAGT
AGAATTATACCTGCACGTGCTCGTGTAGAGTGTTTTGATAAATTCAAAGTGAATTCAACATTAGAACAGT
ATGTCTTTTGTACTGTAAATGCATTGCCTGAGACGACAGCAGATATAGTTGTCTTTGATGAAATTTCAAT
GGCCACAAATTATGATTTGAGTGTTGTCAATGCCAGATTACGTGCTAAGCACTATGTGTACATTGGCGAC
CCTGCTCAATTACCTGCACCACGCACATTGCTAACTAAGGGCACACTAGAACCAGAATATTTCAATTCAG
TGTGTAGACTTATGAAAACTATAGGTCCAGACATGTTCCTCGGAACTTGTCGGCGTTGTCCTGCTGAAAT
TGTTGACACTGTGAGTGCTTTGGTTTATGATAATAAGCTTAAAGCACATAAAGACAAATCAGCTCAATGC
TTTAAAATGTTTTATAAGGGTGTTATCACGCATGATGTTTCATCTGCAATTAACAGGCCACAAATAGGCG
TGGTAAGAGAATTCCTTACACGTAACCCTGCTTGGAGAAAAGCTGTCTTTATTTCACCTTATAATTCACA
GAATGCTGTAGCCTCAAAGATTTTGGGACTACCAACTCAAACTGTTGATTCATCACAGGGCTCAGAATAT
GACTATGTCATATTCACTCAAACCACTGAAACAGCTCACTCTTGTAATGTAAACAGATTTAATGTTGCTA
TTACCAGAGCAAAAGTAGGCATACTTTGCATAATGTCTGATAGAGACCTTTATGACAAGTTGCAATTTAC
AAGTCTTGAAATTCCACGTAGGAATGTGGCAACTTTACTCGTGCCGAGAGGTTCTAAAATCGAGGAAGGT
AAGCTAGTCATTTGGATAAATGGAGATAAGGGTTACAACGGTTTGGCAGAAGTAGGCAAGAAATTTGAAA
AGGACACAGGTATCAAGGTGACGGTTGAACATCCAGACAAGTTAGAAGAAAAATTCCCTCAAGTTGCTGC
TACTGGTGATGGTCCCGACATTATTTTCTGGGCCCACGATCGTTTTGGTGGATATGCTCAGTCAGGTTTG
CTGGCTGAGATCACCCCAGACAAGGCCTTCCAAGATAAATTGTACCCATTCACTTGGGATGCTGTCAGAT
ACAACGGTAAGCTTATAGCATATCCAATTGCTGTTGAAGCCTTATCGTTGATCTACAATAAGGACTTGTT
ACCTAACCCACCAAAGACATGGGAAGAAATTCCAGCTTTGGATAAAGAGCTAAAGGCCAAGGGAAAAAGC
GCTTTGATGTTTAACTTACAAGAACCTTATTTCACCTGGCCATTAATCGCTGCTGACGGTGGTTACGCAT
TTAAATACGAAAACGGTAAGTATGACATTAAGGATGTCGGCGTTGATAATGCTGGTGCAAAGGCTGGTTT
GACCTTCTTGGTTGATTTAATAAAGAATAAACACATGAACGCTGACACTGACTACTCTATCGCCGAAGCC
GCTTTCAACAAGGGTGAAACTGCTATGACCATAAATGGTCCATGGGCCTGGAGTAACATTGATACTTCTA
AAGTAAACTATGGTGTCACTGTTTTGCCTACATTCAAAGGCCAACCATCCAAGCCCTTTGTCGGTGTTCT
ATCCGCTGGCATCAATGCTGCTTCTCCAAACAAGGAGCTAGCTAAAGAATTTTTGGAAAATTACTTGTTA
ACTGACGAAGGTTTGGAGGCCGTTAACAAGGACAAGCCATTGGGTGCTGTCGCTTTGAAATCTTACGAAG
AAGAATTGGCTAAGGATCCCAGAATTGCCGCTACCATGGAGAACGCCCAAAAGGGTGAAATTATGCCAAA
CATCCCACAAATGTCAGCCTTCTGGTACGCAGTTAGGACTGCCGTGATTAATGCTGCTTCCGGTAGACAA
ACCGTCGACGAAGCATTAAAAGATGCTCAAACGTAAACAGGCCCCTTTTCCTTTGTCGATATCATGTAAT
TAGTTATGTCACGCTTACATTCACGCCCTCCTCCCACATCCGCTCTAACCGAAAAGGAAGGAGTTAGACA
ACCTGAAGTCTAGGTCCCTATTTATTTTTTTTAATAGTTATGTTAGTATTAAGAACGTTATTTATATTTC
AAATTTTTCTTTTTTTTCTGTACAAAGCGGCCGCCGAACCACTAGTGCACTGCAGTACACGGTTTCCTTG
AAATTTTTTTGATTCGGTAATCTCCGAACAGAAGGAAGAACGAAGGAAGGAGCACAGACTTAGATTGGTA
TATATACGCATATGTAGTGTTGAAGAAACATGAAATTGCCCAGTATTCTTAACCCAACTGCACAGAACAA
AAACGTGCAGGAAACGAAGATAAATCATGTCGAAAGCTACATATAAGGAACGTGCTGCTACTCATCCTAG
TCCTGTTGCTGCCAAGCTATTTAATATCATGCACGAAAAGCAAACAAACTTGTGTGCTTCATTGGATGTT
CGTACCACCAAGGAATTACTGGAGTTAGTTGAAGCATTAGGTCCCAAAATTTGTTTACTAAAAACACATG
TGGATATCTTGACTGATTTTTCCATGGAGGGCACAGTTAAGCCGCTAAAGGCATTATCCGCCAAGTACAA
TTTTTTACTCTTCGAGGACAGAAAATTTGCTGACATTGGTAATACAGTCAAATTGCAGTACTCTGCGGGT
GTATACAGAATAGCAGAATGGGCAGACATTACGAATGCACACGGTGTGGTGGGCCCAGGTATTGTTAGCG
GTTTGAAGCAGGCGGCAGAAGAAGTAACAAAGGAACCTAGAGGCCTTTTGATGTTAGCAGAATTGTCATG
CAAGGGCTCCCTATCTACTGGAGAATATACTAAGGGTACTGTTGACATTGCGAAGAGCGACAAAGATTTT
GTTATCGGCTTTATTGCTCAAAGAGACATGGGTGGAAGAGATGAAGGTTACGATTGGTTGATTATGACAC
CCGGTGTGGGTTTAGATGACAAGGGAGATGCATTGGGTCAACAGTATAGAACCGTGGATGATGTGGTTTC
TACAGGATCTGACATTATTATTGTTGGAAGAGGACTATTTGCAAAGGGAAGGGATGCTAAGGTAGAGGGT
GAACGTTACAGAAAAGCAGGCTGGGAAGCATATTTGAGAAGATGCGGCCAGCAAAACTAAAAAACTGTAT
TATAAGTAAATGCATGTATACTAAACTCACAAATTAGAGCTTCAATTTAATTATATCAGTTATTACCCGA
GTAACGAAGCATCTGTGCTTCATTTTGTAGAACAAAAATGCAACGCGAGAGCGCTAATTTTTCAAACAAA
GAATCTGAGCTGCATTTTTACAGAACAGAAATGCAACGCGAAAGCGCTATTTTACCAACGAAGAATCTGT
GCTTCATTTTTGTAAAACAAAAATGCAACGCGAGAGCGCTAATTTTTCAAACAAAGAATCTGAGCTGCAT
TTTTACAGAACAGAAATGCAACGCGAGAGCGCTATTTTACCAACAAAGAATCTATACTTCTTTTTTGTTC
TACAAAAATGCATCCCGAGAGCGCTATTTTTCTAACAAAGCATCTTAGATTACTTTTTTTCTCCTTTGTG
CGCTCTATAATGCAGTCTCTTGATAACTTTTTGCACTGTAGGTCCGTTAAGGTTAGAAGAAGGCTACTTT
GGTGTCTATTTTCTCTTCCATAAAAAAAGCCTGACTCCACTTCCCGCGTTTACTGATTACTAGCGAAGCT
GCGGGTGCATTTTTTCAAGATAAAGGCATCCCCGATTATATTCTATACCGATGTGGATTGCGCATACTTT
GTGAACAGAAAGTGATAGCGTTGATGATTCTTCATTGGTCAGAAAATTATGAACGGTTTCTTCTATTTTG
TCTCTATATACTACGTATAGGAAATGTTTACATTTTCGTATTGTTTTCGATTCACTCTATGAATAGTTCT
TACTACAATTTTTTTGTCTAAAGAGTAATACTAGAGATAAACATAAAAAATGTAGAGGTCGAGTTTAGAT
GCAAGTTCAAGGAGCGAAAGGTGGATGGGTAGGTTATATAGGGATATAGCACAGAGATATATAGCAAAGA
GATACTTTTGAGCAATGTTTGTGGAAGCGGTATTCGCAATATTTTAGTAGCTCGTTACAGTCCGGTGCGT
TTTTGGTTTTTTGAAAGTGCGTCATCAGAGCGCTTTTGGTTTTCAAAAGCGCTCTGAAGTTCCTATACTT
TCTAGCTAGAGAATAGGAACTTCCCGAGCGGCCGCGTGTTACAAGCTTGACTCCAGCGTAACTGGACTGC
AATCAACTCACTGGCTCACCTTCACGGGTGGGCCTTTCTTCGGTAGAAAATCAAAGGATCTTCTTGAGAT
CCTTTTTTTCTGCGCGTAATCTGCTGCTTGCAAACAAAAAAACCACCGCTACCAGCGGTGGTTTGTTTGC
CGGATCAAGAGCTACCAACTCTTTTTCCGAGGTAACTGGCTTCAGCAGAGCGCAGATACCAAATACTGTT
CTTCTAGTGTAGCCGTAGTTAGGCCACCACTTCAAGAACTCTGTAGCACCGCCTACATACCTCGCTCTGC
TAATCCTGTTACCAGTGGCTGCTGCCAGTGGCGATAAGTCGTGTCTTACCGGGTTGGACTCAAGACGATA
GTTACCGGATAAGGCGCAGCGGTCGGGCTGAACGGGGGGTTCGTGCACACAGCCCAGCTTGGAGCGAACG
ACCTACACCGAACTGAGATACCTACAGCGTGAGCTATGAGAAAGCGCCACGCTTCCCGAAGGGAGAAAGG
CGGACAGGTATCCGGTAAGCGGCAGGGTCGGAACAGGAGAGCGCACGAGGGAGCTTCCAGGGGTAAACGC
CTGGTATCTTTATAGTCCTGTCGGGTTTCGCCACCTCTGACTTGAGCATCGATTTTTGTGATGCTCGTCA
GGGGGGCGGAGCCTATGGAAAAACGCCAGCAACGCAGAAAGGCCCACCCGAAGGTGAGCCAGGTGATTAC
ATTTGGGCCCTCATCAGAGGTTTTCACCGTCATCACCGAAACGCGCGAGGCAGCTGCGGTAAAGCTCATC
AGCGTGGTCGTGAAGCGATTCACAGATGTCTGCCTGTTCATCCGCGTCCAGCTCGTTGAGTTTCTCCAGA
AGCGTTAATGTCTGGCTTCTGATAAAGCGGGCCATGTTAAGGGCGGTTTTTTCCTGTTTGGTCACTTACC
AATGCTTAATCAGTGAGGCACCTATCTCAGCGATCTGTCTATTTCGTTCATCCATAGTTGCCTGACTCCC
CGTCGTGTAGATAACTACGATGCGGGAGGGCTTACCATCTGGCCCCAGTGCTGCAATGATACCGCGAGAC
CCACGCTCACCGGCTCCAGATTTATCAGCAATAAACCAGCCAGCCGGGAGGGCCGAGCGCAGAAGTGATC
CTGCAACTTTATCCGCCTCCATCCAGTCTATTAATTGTTGCCGGGAAGCTAGAGTAAGTAGTTCGCCAGT
TAATAGTTTGCGCAACGTTGTTGCCATTGCTACAGGCATCGTGGTGTCACGCTCGTCGTTTGGTATGGCT
TCATTCAGCTCCGGTTCCCAACGATCAAGGCGAGTTACATGATCCCCCATGTTGTGCAAAAAAGCGGTTA
GCTCCTTCGGTCCTCCGATCGTTGCCAGAAGTAAGTTGGCCGCAGTGTTATCACTCATGGTTATGGCAGC
ACTGCATAATTCTCTTACTGTCATGCCATCCGTGAGATGCTTTTCTGTGACTGGTGAGTACTCAACCAAG
TCATTCTGAGAATAGTGTATGCGGCGACCGAGTTGCTCTTGCCCGGCGTCAATACGGGATAATACCGCGC
CACATAGCAGAACTTTAAAAGTGCTCATCATTGGAAAACGTTCTTCGGGGCGTAAACTCTCAAGGATCTT
ACCGCTGTTGAGATCCAGTTCGATGTAACCCACTCGTGCACCCAACTGATCTTCAGCATCTTTTACTTTC
ACCAGCGTTTCTGGGTGAGCAAAAACAGGAAGGCAAAATGCCGCAAAAAAGGGAATAAGGGCGACACGGA
AATGTTGAATACTCATTTTAGCTTCCTTAGCTCCTGAAAATCTCGATAACTCAAAAAATACGCCCGGTAG
TGATCTTATTTCATTATGGTGAAAGTTGGAACCTCTTACGTGCCGATCAAGTCAAAAGCCTCCGGTCGGA
GGCTTTTGACTTTCTGCTATGGAGGTCAGGTATGATTTAAATGGTCAGTTAGA
Features (pLannotate 1.2.2; 14 found; start..end, strand, type, name):
     25..466     +  promoter       GAL1 promoter: S. cerevisiae GAL1; inducible promoter, regulated by Gal4
    481..2277    +  CDS            rep (fragment): R1AB_SARS - Experimental evidence at protein level: Swiss-Prot protein existence level 1. [2'-O-methyltransferase]: Methyltransferase that mediates mRNA cap 2'-O-ribose methylation to the 5'-cap structure of viral mRNAs. N7-methyl guanosine cap is a prerequisite for binding of nsp16. Therefore plays an essential role in viral mRNAs cap methylation which is essential to evade immune system. From Severe acute respiratory syndrome coronavirus (SARS-CoV).
   2293..3393    +  CDS            malE (fragment): MALE_ECO57 - Experimental evidence at protein level: Swiss-Prot protein existence level 1. Part of the ABC transporter complex MalEFGK involved in maltose/maltodextrin import. Binds maltose and higher maltodextrins. From Escherichia coli O157:H7.
   3422..3594    +  terminator     CYC1 terminator (fragment): S. cerevisiae CYC1; transcription terminator for CYC1
   3630..3806    +  promoter       URA3 promoter (fragment): S. cerevisiae URA3
   3807..4610    +  CDS            URA3: orotidine-5'-phosphate decarboxylase, required for uracil biosynthesis; S. cerevisiae URA3; yeast auxotrophic marker, counterselectable with 5-fluoroorotic acid (5-FOA)
   4693..5675    -  rep_origin     2μ ori: yeast 2μ plasmid origin of replication
   5753..5782    +  terminator     T3Te terminator: phage T3 early transcription terminator
   5804..6391    +  rep_origin     ori: high-copy-number ColE1/pMB1/pBR322/pUC origin of replication
   6403..6430    -  terminator     T7Te terminator: phage T7 early transcription terminator
   6454..6645    -  CDS            rop: Rop protein, which maintains plasmids at low copy number; rop
   6646..7506    -  CDS            AmpR: β-lactamase; bla; confers resistance to ampicillin, carbenicillin, and related antibiotics
   7507..7609    -  promoter       cat promoter: promoter of the E. coli cat gene encoding chloramphenicol acetyltransferase
   7610..7641    -  terminator     tonB terminator: bidirectional E. coli tonB-P14 transcription terminator
