[The description below was written by a language model from this plasmid's Addgene catalogue record and pLannotate feature annotations shown in this document.]
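Description:
pGBW-m4046298 is an E. coli–yeast shuttle plasmid for galactose-inducible expression of the SARS-CoV-2 helicase, a mature product of the ORF1ab polyprotein, in Saccharomyces cerevisiae. In yeast it replicates episomally from the 2μ origin and is selected through the URA3 auxotrophic marker, which complements uracil auxotrophy and can be counterselected with 5-FOA. In bacteria it is maintained by a ColE1/pUC-type origin and β-lactamase (ampicillin resistance), which the annotation shows being driven by a cat promoter. A short rop annotation lies next to the resistance gene, although the catalogue lists the plasmid as high copy. Phage T3 and T7 early terminators and a tonB terminator flank the bacterial modules, presumably insulating them from read-through transcription.

The expression cassette starts with the GAL1 promoter, which is regulated by Gal4 and induced by galactose. It is followed by the wild-type helicase coding sequence of about 1.8 kb, made by gene synthesis. The automated annotation labels this region as a fragment of the SARS-CoV replicase polyprotein and attaches a methyltransferase description. That text comes from the polyprotein database entry as a whole and does not describe the insert, which the catalogue identifies as the helicase. Downstream and in the same orientation is E. coli maltose-binding protein (malE), giving a C-terminal MBP fusion that the record describes as removable at a thrombin cleavage site. The cassette ends with a CYC1 terminator. MBP typically improves solubility and allows amylose-affinity purification, so the construct suits production and purification of recombinant helicase from yeast. The depositor notes that the sequencing used for quality control may not cover the whole plasmid.
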