Addgene plasmid #149015: pGBW-m4046298
Purpose: Yeast Expression plasmid for SARS-CoV-2 helicase
Depositing lab: Ginkgo Bioworks & Benjie Chen. Depositing organization: Ginkgo Bioworks.
Backbone
  Vector backbone: AmpR; 2u URA3
  Backbone size w/o insert (bp): 4078
  Vector type: Yeast Expression
  Selectable markers: URA3
Growth in bacteria
  Bacterial resistance: Ampicillin, 100 μg/mL
  Growth temperature: 37°C
  Growth strain: DH5alpha
  Copy number: High Copy
Gene/Insert
  Gene/Insert name: SARS-CoV-2 helicase
  Species: Severe acute respiratory syndrome coronavirus 2
  Insert size (bp): 1796
  Mutation: wt
  Entrez Gene: ORF1ab (a.k.a. GU280_gp01)
  Promoter: pGAL1
  Tag / fusion protein: Cleavable thrombin;MBP (C terminal on backbone)
  Cloning method: Unknown
Resource information
  A portion of this plasmid was derived from a plasmid made by: GinkgoBioworks
Depositor comments: NCBI Reference Sequence: YP_009725308.1. Created by gene synthesis with Not1 site. NGS used for QC was performed by Ginkgo and may not fully cover the entire plasmid.
How to cite: pGBW-m4046298 was a gift from Ginkgo Bioworks & Benjie Chen (Addgene plasmid # 149015 ; http://n2t.net/addgene:149015 ; RRID:Addgene_149015)
